Addgene plasmid #233273: pAAV-CMV-GFP-pA U6 shRNA (Rat Nurr1 #1)
Purpose: To express GFP from a CMV promoter and to express an shRNA targeting Rat Nurr1
Depositing lab: Jonathan Ploski & Glenn Schafe. Depositing organization: Yale University.
Backbone
  Vector backbone: pCMV-MCS AAV
  Vector type: AAV
Growth in bacteria
  Bacterial resistance: Ampicillin, 100 μg/mL
  Growth temperature: 37°C
  Growth strain: NEB Stable
  Copy number: High Copy
Gene/Insert
  Gene/Insert name: GFP and shRNA targeting Rat Nurr1
  gRNA/shRNA sequence: Unknown
  Species: R. norvegicus (rat)
  Entrez Gene: Nr4a2 (a.k.a. Nurr1, RNR1)
  Tag / fusion protein: GFP (N terminal on backbone)
  Cloning method: Restriction Enzyme; 5′ cloning site SapI (unknown if destroyed); 3′ cloning site XbaI (unknown if destroyed)
Terms and licenses: Academic/Nonprofit Terms; Industry Terms: Not Available to Industry
How to cite: pAAV-CMV-GFP-pA U6 shRNA (Rat Nurr1 #1) was a gift from Jonathan Ploski & Glenn Schafe (Addgene plasmid # 233273 ; http://n2t.net/addgene:233273 ; RRID:Addgene_233273)
