[The description below was written by a language model from this plasmid's Addgene catalogue record and pLannotate feature annotations shown in this document.]
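Description:
pAAV-CMV-GFP-pA U6 shRNA (Rat Nurr1 #1) is an AAV transfer plasmid of about 6 kb built on the pCMV-MCS AAV backbone. It is designed to deliver a fluorescent marker and an RNA interference trigger against rat Nurr1 (Nr4a2) from a single recombinant AAV genome. In bacteria it is maintained by a high-copy ColE1/pUC-type origin and selected with ampicillin through the bla gene. An f1 phage origin and small remnants of pBR322 rop and bom sequences are also present in the backbone. The payload is flanked by AAV2 inverted terminal repeats, which direct replication and packaging of the intervening DNA when rep, cap and helper functions are supplied in trans. One ITR is annotated in full, while the other was detected only as two short fragments. This may reflect the difficulty of sequencing or annotating these repeats, or a partial deletion.

Between the ITRs are two independent expression units in the same orientation. The first uses the CMV immediate early enhancer and promoter, followed by a truncated β-globin intron that aids transcript processing, to drive EGFP, and it terminates at the human growth hormone polyadenylation signal. Although the catalogue lists GFP as a tag, the layout shows it as a stand-alone reporter marking transduced cells. Downstream, a mouse U6 RNA polymerase III promoter drives the short hairpin RNA, which was cloned using SapI and XbaI. The hairpin itself is not annotated and its sequence is recorded as unknown. An SV40 poly(A) signal lies between the U6 cassette and the adjacent ITR, in the opposite orientation. The "#1" in the name suggests it is one of several hairpins against this target. The stated purpose is GFP expression combined with an shRNA targeting rat Nurr1.
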