Features (pLannotate 1.2.2; 19 found; start..end, strand, type, name):
    117..144     -  intron         CMV intron (fragment): modified intron A from human cytomegalovirus (CMV)
    293..496     -  promoter       CMV promoter: human cytomegalovirus (CMV) immediate early promoter
    497..800     -  enhancer       CMV enhancer: human cytomegalovirus immediate early enhancer
    911..938     -  repeat_region  AAV2 ITR (fragment): inverted terminal repeat of adeno-associated virus serotype 2 inverted
    967..994     -  repeat_region  AAV2 ITR (fragment): inverted terminal repeat of adeno-associated virus serotype 2 inverted
   1067..1655    -  rep_origin     ori: high-copy-number ColE1/pMB1/pBR322/pUC origin of replication
   1826..2686    -  CDS            AmpR: β-lactamase; bla; confers resistance to ampicillin, carbenicillin, and related antibiotics
   2687..2791    -  promoter       AmpR promoter: bla
   2886..2921    +  CDS            rop (fragment): Rop protein, which maintains plasmids at low copy number; rop
   3023..3072    +  misc_feature   bom (fragment): basis of mobility region from pBR322
   3073..3528    -  rep_origin     f1 ori (sequence partly withheld): f1 bacteriophage origin of replication; arrow indicates direction of (+) strand synthesis
   3547..3598    +  misc_feature   bom (fragment): basis of mobility region from pBR322
   3603..3743    -  repeat_region  AAV2 ITR: inverted terminal repeat of adeno-associated virus serotype 2 inverted
   3857..3991    +  polyA_signal   SV40 poly(A) signal: SV40 polyadenylation signal
   4070..4382    -  promoter       U6 promoter: RNA polymerase III promoter for mouse U6 snRNA (Das et al., 1988)
   4439..4915    -  polyA_signal   hGH poly(A) signal: human growth hormone polyadenylation signal
   4968..5687    -  CDS            EGFP: the original enhanced GFP (Yang et al., 1996) mammalian codon-optimized
   5712..5795    -  CDS            HBB (fragment): HBB_ATEBE - Experimental evidence at protein level: Swiss-Prot protein existence level 1. Involved in oxygen transport from the lung to the various peripheral tissues. From Ateles belzebuth (White-bellied spider monkey).
   5793..112     -  intron         β-globin intron (fragment) (across the origin): internally truncated intron from human β-globin
>Addgene plasmid #233273 | pAAV-CMV-GFP-pA U6 shRNA (Rat Nurr1 #1) | addgene full sequence | sequence record 468746 | Addgene NGS Result
GTGCAAAGAGGCATGATACATTGTATCATTATTGCCCTGAAAGAAAGAGATTAGGGAAAGTATTAGAAAT
AAGATAAACAAAAAAGTATATTAAAAGAAGAAAGCATTTTTTGTGGGCCTATAGACTCTATAGGCGGTAC
TTACGTCACTCTTGGCACGGGGAATCCGCGTTCCAATGCACCGTTCCCGGCCGGGATTCGAATCCGCGGA
GGCTGGATCGGTCCCGGTGTCTTCTATGGAGGTCAAAACAGCGTGGATGGCGTCTCCAGGCGATCTGACG
GTTCACTAAACGAGCTCTGCTTATATAGACCTCCCACCGTACACGCCTACCGCCCATTTGCGTCAATGGG
GCGGAGTTGTTACGACATTTTGGAAAGTCCCGTTGATTTTGGTGCCAAAACAAACTCCCATTGACGTCAA
TGGGGTGGAGACTTGGAAATCCCCGTGAGTCAAACCGCTATCCACGCCCATTGATGTACTGCCAAAACCG
CATCACCATGGTAATAGCGATGACTAATACGTAGATGTACTGCCAAGTAGGAAAGTCCCATAAGGTCATG
TACTGGGCATAATGCCAGGCGGGCCATTTACCGTCATTGACGTCAATAGGGGGCGTACTTGGCATATGAT
ACACTTGATGTACTGCCAAGTGGGCAGTTTACCGTAAATACTCCACCCATTGACGTCAATGGAAAGTCCC
TATTGGCGTTACTATGGGAACATACGTCATTATTGACGTCAATGGGCGGGGGTCGTTGGGCGGTCAGCCA
GGCGGGCCATTTACCGTAAGTTATGTAACGCGGAACTCCATATATGGGCTATGAACTAATGACCCCGTAA
TTGATTACTATTAATAACTAGACGCGTGCGGCCGCAGGAACCCCTAGTGATGGAGTTGGCCACTCCCTCT
CTGCGCGCTCGCTCGCTCACTGAGGCCGGGCGACCAAAGGTCGCCCGACGCCCGGGCGGCCTCAGTGAGC
GAGCGAGCGCGCAGCTGCCTGCAGGACATGTGAGCAAAAGGCCAGCAAAAGGCCAGGAACCGTAAAAAGG
CCGCGTTGCTGGCGTTTTTCCATAGGCTCCGCCCCCCTGACGAGCATCACAAAAATCGACGCTCAAGTCA
GAGGTGGCGAAACCCGACAGGACTATAAAGATACCAGGCGTTTCCCCCTGGAAGCTCCCTCGTGCGCTCT
CCTGTTCCGACCCTGCCGCTTACCGGATACCTGTCCGCCTTTCTCCCTTCGGGAAGCGTGGCGCTTTCTC
ATAGCTCACGCTGTAGGTATCTCAGTTCGGTGTAGGTCGTTCGCTCCAAGCTGGGCTGTGTGCACGAACC
CCCCGTTCAGCCCGACCGCTGCGCCTTATCCGGTAACTATCGTCTTGAGTCCAACCCGGTAAGACACGAC
TTATCGCCACTGGCAGCAGCCACTGGTAACAGGATTAGCAGAGCGAGGTATGTAGGCGGTGCTACAGAGT
TCTTGAAGTGGTGGCCTAACTACGGCTACACTAGAAGAACAGTATTTGGTATCTGCGCTCTGCTGAAGCC
AGTTACCTTCGGAAAAAGAGTTGGTAGCTCTTGATCCGGCAAACAAACCACCGCTGGTAGCGGTGGTTTT
TTTGTTTGCAAGCAGCAGATTACGCGCAGAAAAAAAGGATCTCAAGAAGATCCTTTGATCTTTTCTACGG
GGTCTGACGCTCAGTGGAACGAAAACTCACGTTAAGGGATTTTGGTCATGAGATTATCAAAAAGGATCTT
CACCTAGATCCTTTTAAATTAAAAATGAAGTTTTAAATCAATCTAAAGTATATATGAGTAAACTTGGTCT
GACAGTTACCAATGCTTAATCAGTGAGGCACCTATCTCAGCGATCTGTCTATTTCGTTCATCCATAGTTG
CCTGACTCCCCGTCGTGTAGATAACTACGATACGGGAGGGCTTACCATCTGGCCCCAGTGCTGCAATGAT
ACCGCGAGACCCACGCTCACCGGCTCCAGATTTATCAGCAATAAACCAGCCAGCCGGAAGGGCCGAGCGC
AGAAGTGGTCCTGCAACTTTATCCGCCTCCATCCAGTCTATTAATTGTTGCCGGGAAGCTAGAGTAAGTA
GTTCGCCAGTTAATAGTTTGCGCAACGTTGTTGCCATTGCTACAGGCATCGTGGTGTCACGCTCGTCGTT
TGGTATGGCTTCATTCAGCTCCGGTTCCCAACGATCAAGGCGAGTTACATGATCCCCCATGTTGTGCAAA
AAAGCGGTTAGCTCCTTCGGTCCTCCGATCGTTGTCAGAAGTAAGTTGGCCGCAGTGTTATCACTCATGG
TTATGGCAGCACTGCATAATTCTCTTACTGTCATGCCATCCGTAAGATGCTTTTCTGTGACTGGTGAGTA
CTCAACCAAGTCATTCTGAGAATAGTGTATGCGGCGACCGAGTTGCTCTTGCCCGGCGTCAATACGGGAT
AATACCGCGCCACATAGCAGAACTTTAAAAGTGCTCATCATTGGAAAACGTTCTTCGGGGCGAAAACTCT
CAAGGATCTTACCGCTGTTGAGATCCAGTTCGATGTAACCCACTCGTGCACCCAACTGATCTTCAGCATC
TTTTACTTTCACCAGCGTTTCTGGGTGAGCAAAAACAGGAAGGCAAAATGCCGCAAAAAAGGGAATAAGG
GCGACACGGAAATGTTGAATACTCATACTCTTCCTTTTTCAATATTATTGAAGCATTTATCAGGGTTATT
GTCTCATGAGCGGATACATATTTGAATGTATTTAGAAAAATAAACAAATAGGGGTTCCGCGCACATTTCC
CCGAAAAGTGCCACCTGACGTCTAAGAAACCATTATTATCATGACATTAACCTATAAAAATAGGCGTATC
ACGAGGCCCTTTCGTCTCGCGCGTTTCGGTGATGACGGTGAAAACCTCTGACACATGCAGCTCCCGGAGA
CGGTCACAGCTTGTCTGTAAGCGGATGCCGGGAGCAGACAAGCCCGTCAGGGCGCGTCAGCGGGTGTTGG
CGGGTGTCGGGGCTGGCTTAACTATGCGGCATCAGAGCAGATTGTACTGAGAGTGCACCATAAAATTGTA
AACGTTAATATTTTGTTAAAATTCGCGTTAAATTTTTGTTAAATCAGCTCATTTTTTAACCAATAGACCG
AAATCGGCAAAATCCCTTATAAATCAAAAGAATAGCCCGAGATAGAGT
[37 nt withheld, positions 3199-3235]
AAAGAACGTGGACTCCAACGTCAAAGG
[141 nt withheld, positions 3263-3403]
G
[46 nt withheld, positions 3405-3450]
A
[95 nt withheld, positions 3452-3546]
TATGCGGTGTGAAATACCGCACAGATGCGTAAGGAGAAAATACCGCATCAGGCGCCCCTGCAGGCAGCTG
CGCGCTCGCTCGCTCACTGAGGCCGCCCGGGCAAAGCCCGGGCGTCGGGCGACCTTTGGTCGCCCGGCCT
CAGTGAGCGAGCGAGCGCGCAGAGAGGGAGTGGCCAACTCCATCACTAGGGGTTCCTGCGGCCGCTCGGT
CCGCACGTGGTTACCGGTACCGCCGCGGCCGCAAGAATTAAAAAACCTCCCACACCTCCCCCTGAACCTG
AAACATAAAATGAATGCAATTGTTGTTGTTAACTTGTTTATTGCAGCTTATAATGGTTACAAATAAAGCA
ATAGCATCACAAATTTCACAAATAAAGCATTTTTTTCACTGCATTCTAGTTGTGGTTTGTCCAAACTCAT
CAATGTATCTTATCATGTCTGGATCTACGTATTATCTAGAAAAATAAATCGGAGCTGTATTCTCCCGATG
ACAGGAAGTCGGGAGAATACAGCTCCGATTTCAAACAAGGCTTTTCTCCAAGGGATATTTATAGTCTCAA
AACACACAATTACTTTACAGTTAGGGTGAGTTTCCTTTTGTGCTGTTTTTTAAAATAATAATTTAGTATT
TGTATCTCTTATAGAAATCCAAGCCTATCATGTAAAATGTAGCTAGTATTAAAAAGAACAGATTATCTGT
CTTTTATCGCACATTAAGCCTCTATAGTTACTAGGAAATATTATATGCAAATTAACCGGGGCAGGGGAGT
AGCCGAGCTTCTCCCACAAGTCTGTGCGAGGGGGCCGGCGCGGGCCTAGAGATGGCGGCGTCGGATAAGC
TTGGCCTAGATGGCCTTGGCGCGCCATTGGGCCCGGTTACCTACAAAATCAGAAGGACAGGGAAGGGAGC
AGTGGTTCACGCCTGTAATCCCAGCAATTTGGGAGGCCAAGGTGGGTAGATCACCTGAGATTAGGAGTTG
GAGACCAGCCTGGCCAATATGGTGAAACCCCGTCTCTACCAAAAAAACAAAAATTAGCTGAGCCTGGTCA
TGCATGCCTGGAATCCCAACAACTCGGGAGGCTGAGGCAGGAGAATCGCTTGAACCCAGGAGGCGGAGAT
TGCAGTGAGCCAAGATTGTGCCACTGCACTCCAGCTTGGTTCCCAATAGACCCCGCAGGCCCTACAGGTT
GTCTTCCCAACTTGCCCCTTGCTCCATACCACCCCCCTCCACCCCATAATATTATAGAAGGACACCTAGT
CAGACAAAATGATGCAACTTAATTTTATTAGGACAAGGCTGGTGGGCACTGGAGTGGCAACTTCCAGGGC
CAGGAGAGGCACTGGGGAGGGGTCACAGGGATGCCACCCGTAGATCTCTCGAGCAGCGCTGCTCGAGGCA
AGCTTCTGCAGGTCGGCCGCTTTACTTGTACAGCTCGTCCATGCCGAGAGTGATCCCGGCGGCGGTCACG
AACTCCAGCAGGACCATGTGATCGCGCTTCTCGTTGGGGTCTTTGCTCAGGGCGGACTGGGTGCTCAGGT
AGTGGTTGTCGGGCAGCAGCACGGGGCCGTCGCCGATGGGGGTGTTCTGCTGGTAGTGGTCGGCGAGCTG
CACGCTGCCGTCCTCGATGTTGTGGCGGATCTTGAAGTTCACCTTGATGCCGTTCTTCTGCTTGTCGGCC
ATGATATAGACGTTGTGGCTGTTGTAGTTGTACTCCAGCTTGTGCCCCAGGATGTTGCCGTCCTCCTTGA
AGTCGATGCCCTTCAGCTCGATGCGGTTCACCAGGGTGTCGCCCTCGAACTTCACCTCGGCGCGGGTCTT
GTAGTTGCCGTCGTCCTTGAAGAAGATGGTGCGCTCCTGGACGTAGCCTTCGGGCATGGCGGACTTGAAG
AAGTCGTGCTGCTTCATGTGGTCGGGGTAGCGGCTGAAGCACTGCACGCCGTAGGTCAGGGTGGTCACGA
GGGTGGGCCAGGGCACGGGCAGCTTGCCGGTGGTGCAGATGAACTTCAGGGTCAGCTTGCCGTAGGTGGC
ATCGCCCTCGCCCTCGCCGGACACGCTGAACTTGTGGCCGTTTACGTCGCCGTCCAGCTCGACCAGGATG
GGCACCACCCCGGTGAACAGCTCCTCGCCCTTGCTCACCATGGTGGCGACCGGTGGATCCCCGACTGCAG
AATTCAATCGATGTTCGAATCCCAATTCTTTGCCAAAGTGATGGGCCAGCACACAGACCAGCACGTTGCC
CAGGAGCTGTGGGAGGAAGATAAGAGGTATGAACATGATTAGCAAAAGGGCCTAGCTTGGACTCAGAATA
ATCCAGCCTTATCCCAACCATAAAATAAAAGCAGAATGGTAGCTGGATTGTAGCTGCTATTAGCAATATG
AAACCTCTTACATCAGTTACAATTTATATGCAGAAATATTTATATGCAGAAATATTGCTATTGCCTTAAC
CCAGAAATTATCACTGTTATTCTTTAGAATG
